>Addgene plasmid #149665 | pcDNA3-sACE2v2.2-sfGFP | addgene full sequence | sequence record 298416 | Addgene NGS Result
GTGATGCGGTTTTGGCAGTACATCAATGGGCGTGGATAGCGGTTTGACTCACGGGGATTTCCAAGTCTCC
ACCCCATTGACGTCAATGGGAGTTTGTTTTGGCACCAAAATCAACGGGACTTTCCAAAATGTCGTAACAA
CTCCGCCCCATTGACGCAAATGGGCGGTAGGCGTGTACGGTGGGAGGTCTATATAAGCAGAGCTCTCTGG
CTAACTAGAGAACCCACTGCTTACTGGCTTATCGAAATTAATACGACTCACTATAGGGAGACCCAAGCTG
GCTAGCGCCACCATGTCAAGCTCTTCCTGGCTCCTTCTCAGCCTTGTTGCTGTAACTGCTGCTCAGTCCA
CCATTGAGGAACAGGCCAAGTACTTTTTGGACAAGTTTAACCACGAAGCCGAAGACCTGTTCTATCAAAG
TTCACTTGCTTCTTGGAATTATAACACCAATATTACTGAAGAGAATGTCCAAAACATGAATAATGCTGGG
GACAAATGGTCTGCCTTTTTAAAGGAACAGTCCACACTTGCCCAAATGTATCCACTACAAGAAATTCAGA
ATCTCACAGTCAAGCTTCAGCTGCAGGCTCTTCAGCAAAATGGGTCTTCAGTGCTCTCAGAAGACAAGAG
CAAACGGTTGAACACAATTCTAAATACAATGAGCACCATCTACAGTACTGGAAAAGTTTGTAACCCAGAT
AATCCACAAGAATGCTTATTACTTGAACCAGGTTTGAATGAAATAATGGCAAACAGTTTAGACTACAATG
AGAGGCTCTGGGCTTGGGAAAGCTGGAGATCTGAGGTCGGCAAGCAGCTGAGGCCATTATATGAAGAGTA
TGTGGTCTTGAAAAATGAGATGGCAAGAGCAAATCATTATGAGGACTATGGGGATTATTGGAGAGGAGAC
TATGAAGTAAATGGGGTAGATGGCTATGACTACAGCCGCGGCCAGTTGATTGAAGATGTGGAACATACCT
TTGAAGAGATTAAACCATTATATGAACATCTTCATGCCTATGTGAGGGCAAAGTTGATGAATGCCTATCC
TTCCTATATCAGTCCAATTGGATGCCTCCCTGCTCATTTGCTTGGTGATATGTGGGGTAGATTTTGGACA
AATCTGTACTCTTTGACAGTTCCCTTTGGACAGAAACCAAACATAGATGTTACTGATGCAATGGTGGACC
AGGCCTGGGATGCACAGAGAATATTCAAGGAGGCCGAGAAGTTCTTTGTATCTGTTGGTCTTCCTAATAT
GACTCAAGGATTCTGGGAATATTCCATGCTAACGGACCCAGGAAATGTTCAGAAAGCAGTCTGCCATCCC
ACAGCTTGGGACCTGGGGAAGGGCGACTTCAGGATTCTTATGTGCACAAAGGTGACAATGGACGACTTCC
TGACAGCTCATCATGAGATGGGGCATATCCAGTATGATATGGCATATCTTGCACAACCTTTTCTGCTAAG
AAATGGAGCTAATGAAGGATTCCATGAAGCTGTTGGGGAAATCATGTCACTTTCTGCAGCCACACCTAAG
CATTTAAAATCCATTGGTCTTCTGTCACCCGATTTTCAAGAAGACAATGAAACAGAAATAAACTTCCTGC
TCAAACAAGCACTCACGATTGTTGGGACTCTGCCATTTACTTACATGTTAGAGAAGTGGAGGTGGATGGT
CTTTAAAGGGGAAATTCCCAAAGACCAGTGGATGAAAAAGTGGTGGGAGATGAAGCGAGAGATAGTTGGG
GTGGTGGAACCTGTGCCCCATGATGAAACATACTGTGACCCCGCATCTCTGTTCCATGTTTCTAATGATT
ACTCATTCATTCGATATTACACAAGGACCCTTTACCAATTCCAGTTTCAAGAAGCACTTTGTCAAGCAGC
TAAACATGAAGGCCCTCTGCACAAATGTGACATCTCAAACTCTACAGAAGCTGGACAGAAACTGTTCAAT
ATGCTGAGGCTTGGAAAATCAGAACCCTGGACCCTAGCATTGGAAAATGTTGTAGGAGCAAAGAACATGA
ATGTAAGGCCACTGCTCAACTACTTTGAGCCCTTATTTACCTGGCTGAAAGACCAGAACAAGAATTCTTT
TGTGGGATGGAGTACCGACTGGAGTCCATATGCAGACGGATCCGGTGGGTCCGGTAGTGGTGGTTCCAAA
GGAGAAGAACTTTTCACTGGAGTTGTCCCAATTCTTGTTGAATTAGATGGTGATGTTAATGGGCACAAAT
TTTCTGTCCGTGGAGAGGGTGAAGGTGATGCTACAAACGGAAAACTCACCCTTAAATTTATTTGCACTAC
TGGAAAACTACCTGTTCCATGGCCAACACTTGTCACTACTCTGACCTATGGTGTTCAATGCTTTTCCCGT
TATCCGGATCACATGAAACGGCATGACTTTTTCAAGAGTGCCATGCCCGAAGGTTATGTACAGGAACGCA
CTATATCTTTCAAAGATGACGGGACCTACAAGACGCGTGCTGAAGTCAAGTTTGAAGGTGATACCCTTGT
TAATCGTATCGAGTTAAAAGGTATTGATTTTAAAGAAGATGGAAACATTCTCGGACACAAACTGGAGTAC
AACTTTAACTCACACAATGTATACATCACGGCAGACAAACAAAAGAATGGAATCAAAGCTAACTTCAAAA
TTCGCCACAACGTTGAAGATGGTTCCGTTCAACTAGCAGACCATTATCAACAAAATACTCCAATTGGCGA
TGGCCCTGTCCTTTTACCAGACAACCATTACCTGTCGACACAATCTGTCCTTTCGAAAGATCCCAACGAA
AAGCGTGACCACATGGTCCTTCTTGAGTTTGTAACTGCTGCTGGGATTACACATGGCATGGATGAGCTCT
ACAAATGATAACTCGAGTCTAGAGGGCCCGTTTAAACCCGCTGATCAGCCTCGACTGTGCCTTCTAGTTG
CCAGCCATCTGTTGTTTGCCCCTCCCCCGTGCCTTCCTTGACCCTGGAAGGTGCCACTCCCACTGTCCTT
TCCTAATAAAATGAGGAAATTGCATCGCATTGTCTGAGTAGGTGTCATTCTATTCTGGGGGGTGGGGTGG
GGCAGGACAGCAAGGGGGAGGATTGGGAAGACAATAGCAGGCATGCTGGGGATGCGGTGGGCTCTATGGC
TTCTGAGGCGGAAAGAACCAGCTGGGGCTCTAGGGGGTATCCCC
[124 nt withheld, positions 3195-3318]
C
[91 nt withheld, positions 3320-3410]
A
[49 nt withheld, positions 3412-3460]
CCTTTGACGTTGGAGTCCACGTTCTTT
[37 nt withheld, positions 3488-3524]
ACCCTATCTCGGTCTATTCTTTTGATTTATAAGGGATTTTGCCGATTTCGGCCTATTGGTTAAAAAATGA
GCTGATTTAACAAAAATTTAACGCGAATTAATTCTGTGGAATGTGTGTCAGTTAGGGTGTGGAAAGTCCC
CAGGCTCCCCAGCAGGCAGAAGTATGCAAAGCATGCATCTCAATTAGTCAGCAACCAGGTGTGGAAAGTC
CCCAGGCTCCCCAGCAGGCAGAAGTATGCAAAGCATGCATCTCAATTAGTCAGCAACCATAGTCCCGCCC
CTAACTCCGCCCATCCCGCCCCTAACTCCGCCCAGTTCCGCCCATTCTCCGCCCCATGGCTGACTAATTT
TTTTTATTTATGCAGAGGCCGAGGCCGCCTCTGCCTCTGAGCTATTCCAGAAGTAGTGAGGAGGCTTTTT
TGGAGGCCTAGGCTTTTGCAAAAAGCTCCCGGGAGCTTGTATATCCATTTTCGGATCTGATCAAGAGACA
GGATGAGGATCGTTTCGCATGATTGAACAAGATGGATTGCACGCAGGTTCTCCGGCCGCTTGGGTGGAGA
GGCTATTCGGCTATGACTGGGCACAACAGACAATCGGCTGCTCTGATGCCGCCGTGTTCCGGCTGTCAGC
GCAGGGGCGCCCGGTTCTTTTTGTCAAGACCGACCTGTCCGGTGCCCTGAATGAACTGCAGGACGAGGCA
GCGCGGCTATCGTGGCTGGCCACGACGGGCGTTCCTTGCGCAGCTGTGCTCGACGTTGTCACTGAAGCGG
GAAGGGACTGGCTGCTATTGGGCGAAGTGCCGGGGCAGGATCTCCTGTCATCTCACCTTGCTCCTGCCGA
GAAAGTATCCATCATGGCTGATGCAATGCGGCGGCTGCATACGCTTGATCCGGCTACCTGCCCATTCGAC
CACCAAGCGAAACATCGCATCGAGCGAGCACGTACTCGGATGGAAGCCGGTCTTGTCGATCAGGATGATC
TGGACGAAGAGCATCAGGGGCTCGCGCCAGCCGAACTGTTCGCCAGGCTCAAGGCGCGCATGCCCGACGG
CGAGGATCTCGTCGTGACCCATGGCGATGCCTGCTTGCCGAATATCATGGTGGAAAATGGCCGCTTTTCT
GGATTCATCGACTGTGGCCGGCTGGGTGTGGCGGACCGCTATCAGGACATAGCGTTGGCTACCCGTGATA
TTGCTGAAGAGCTTGGCGGCGAATGGGCTGACCGCTTCCTCGTGCTTTACGGTATCGCCGCTCCCGATTC
GCAGCGCATCGCCTTCTATCGCCTTCTTGACGAGTTCTTCTGAGCGGGACTCTGGGGTTCGAAATGACCG
ACCAAGCGACGCCCAACCTGCCATCACGAGATTTCGATTCCACCGCCGCCTTCTATGAAAGGTTGGGCTT
CGGAATCGTTTTCCGGGACGCCGGCTGGATGATCCTCCAGCGCGGGGATCTCATGCTGGAGTTCTTCGCC
CACCCCAACTTGTTTATTGCAGCTTATAATGGTTACAAATAAAGCAATAGCATCACAAATTTCACAAATA
AAGCATTTTTTTCACTGCATTCTAGTTGTGGTTTGTCCAAACTCATCAATGTATCTTATCATGTCTGTAT
ACCGTCGACCTCTAGCTAGAGCTTGGCGTAATCATGGTCATAGCTGTTTCCTGTGTGAAATTGTTATCCG
CTCACAATTCCACACAACATACGAGCCGGAAGCATAAAGTGTAAAGCCTGGGGTGCCTAATGAGTGAGCT
AACTCACATTAATTGCGTTGCGCTCACTGCCCGCTTTCCAGTCGGGAAACCTGTCGTGCCAGCTGCATTA
ATGAATCGGCCAACGCGCGGGGAGAGGCGGTTTGCGTATTGGGCGCTCTTCCGCTTCCTCGCTCACTGAC
TCGCTGCGCTCGGTCGTTCGGCTGCGGCGAGCGGTATCAGCTCACTCAAAGGCGGTAATACGGTTATCCA
CAGAATCAGGGGATAACGCAGGAAAGAACATGTGAGCAAAAGGCCAGCAAAAGGCCAGGAACCGTAAAAA
GGCCGCGTTGCTGGCGTTTTTCCATAGGCTCCGCCCCCCTGACGAGCATCACAAAAATCGACGCTCAAGT
CAGAGGTGGCGAAACCCGACAGGACTATAAAGATACCAGGCGTTTCCCCCTGGAAGCTCCCTCGTGCGCT
CTCCTGTTCCGACCCTGCCGCTTACCGGATACCTGTCCGCCTTTCTCCCTTCGGGAAGCGTGGCGCTTTC
TCATAGCTCACGCTGTAGGTATCTCAGTTCGGTGTAGGTCGTTCGCTCCAAGCTGGGCTGTGTGCACGAA
CCCCCCGTTCAGCCCGACCGCTGCGCCTTATCCGGTAACTATCGTCTTGAGTCCAACCCGGTAAGACACG
ACTTATCGCCACTGGCAGCAGCCACTGGTAACAGGATTAGCAGAGCGAGGTATGTAGGCGGTGCTACAGA
GTTCTTGAAGTGGTGGCCTAACTACGGCTACACTAGAAGAACAGTATTTGGTATCTGCGCTCTGCTGAAG
CCAGTTACCTTCGGAAAAAGAGTTGGTAGCTCTTGATCCGGCAAACAAACCACCGCTGGTAGCGGTGGTT
TTTTTGTTTGCAAGCAGCAGATTACGCGCAGAAAAAAAGGATCTCAAGAAGATCCTTTGATCTTTTCTAC
GGGGTCTGACGCTCAGTGGAACGAAAACTCACGTTAAGGGATTTTGGTCATGAGATTATCAAAAAGGATC
TTCACCTAGATCCTTTTAAATTAAAAATGAAGTTTTAAATCAATCTAAAGTATATATGAGTAAACTTGGT
CTGACAGTTACCAATGCTTAATCAGTGAGGCACCTATCTCAGCGATCTGTCTATTTCGTTCATCCATAGT
TGCCTGACTCCCCGTCGTGTAGATAACTACGATACGGGAGGGCTTACCATCTGGCCCCAGTGCTGCAATG
ATACCGCGAGACCCACGCTCACCGGCTCCAGATTTATCAGCAATAAACCAGCCAGCCGGAAGGGCCGAGC
GCAGAAGTGGTCCTGCAACTTTATCCGCCTCCATCCAGTCTATTAATTGTTGCCGGGAAGCTAGAGTAAG
TAGTTCGCCAGTTAATAGTTTGCGCAACGTTGTTGCCATTGCTACAGGCATCGTGGTGTCACGCTCGTCG
TTTGGTATGGCTTCATTCAGCTCCGGTTCCCAACGATCAAGGCGAGTTACATGATCCCCCATGTTGTGCA
AAAAAGCGGTTAGCTCCTTCGGTCCTCCGATCGTTGTCAGAAGTAAGTTGGCCGCAGTGTTATCACTCAT
GGTTATGGCAGCACTGCATAATTCTCTTACTGTCATGCCATCCGTAAGATGCTTTTCTGTGACTGGTGAG
TACTCAACCAAGTCATTCTGAGAATAGTGTATGCGGCGACCGAGTTGCTCTTGCCCGGCGTCAATACGGG
ATAATACCGCGCCACATAGCAGAACTTTAAAAGTGCTCATCATTGGAAAACGTTCTTCGGGGCGAAAACT
CTCAAGGATCTTACCGCTGTTGAGATCCAGTTCGATGTAACCCACTCGTGCACCCAACTGATCTTCAGCA
TCTTTTACTTTCACCAGCGTTTCTGGGTGAGCAAAAACAGGAAGGCAAAATGCCGCAAAAAAGGGAATAA
GGGCGACACGGAAATGTTGAATACTCATACTCTTCCTTTTTCAATATTATTGAAGCATTTATCAGGGTTA
TTGTCTCATGAGCGGATACATATTTGAATGTATTTAGAAAAATAAACAAATAGGGGTTCCGCGCACATTT
CCCCGAAAAGTGCCACCTGACGTCGACGGATCGGGAGATCTCCCGATCCCCTATGGTGCACTCTCAGTAC
AATCTGCTCTGATGCCGCATAGTTAAGCCAGTATCTGCTCCCTGCTTGTGTGTTGGAGGTCGCTGAGTAG
TGCGCGAGCAAAATTTAAGCTACAACAAGGCAAGGCTTGACCGACAATTGCATGAAGAATCTGCTTAGGG
TTAGGCGTTTTGCGCTGCTTCGCGATGTACGGGCCAGATATACGCGTTGACATTGATTATTGACTAGTTA
TTAATAGTAATCAATTACGGGGTCATTAGTTCATAGCCCATATATGGAGTTCCGCGTTACATAACTTACG
GTAAATGGCCCGCCTGGCTGACCGCCCAACGACCCCCGCCCATTGACGTCAATAATGACGTATGTTCCCA
TAGTAACGCCAATAGGGACTTTCCATTGACGTCAATGGGTGGAGTATTTACGGTAAACTGCCCACTTGGC
AGTACATCAAGTGTATCATATGCCAAGTACGCCCCCTATTGACGTCAATGACGGTAAATGGCCCGCCTGG
CATTATGCCCAGTACATGACCTTATGGGACTTTCCTACTTGGCAGTACATCTACGTATTAGTCATCGCTA
TTACCATG
Features (pLannotate 1.2.2; 21 found; start..end, strand, type, name):
      1..204     +  promoter       CMV promoter: human cytomegalovirus (CMV) immediate early promoter
    200..233     +  LTR            5' LTR (truncated) (fragment): truncated 5' long terminal repeat (LTR) from HIV-1
    249..267     +  promoter       T7 promoter: promoter for bacteriophage T7 RNA polymerase
    293..2143    +  CDS            ACE2 (fragment): ACE2_HUMAN - Experimental evidence at protein level: Swiss-Prot protein existence level 1. [Isoform 2]: (Microbial infection) Non-functional as a receptor for human coronavirus SARS-CoV-2. From Homo sapiens (Human).
   2165..2875    +  CDS            Superfolder GFP: Superfolder GFP is a basic (constitutively fluorescent) green fluorescent protein published in 2005, derived from Aequorea victoria. It is reported to be a very rapidly-maturing weak dimer.
   2925..3149    +  polyA_signal   bGH poly(A) signal: bovine growth hormone polyadenylation signal
   3153..3174    +  promoter       SV40 promoter (fragment): SV40 enhancer and early promoter
   3195..3623    +  rep_origin     f1 ori (sequence partly withheld): f1 bacteriophage origin of replication; arrow indicates direction of (+) strand synthesis
   3637..3966    +  promoter       SV40 promoter: SV40 enhancer and early promoter
   4033..4824    +  CDS            neo: KKA2_KLEPN - Also known as kan, nptII. Experimental evidence at protein level: Swiss-Prot protein existence level 1. Resistance to kanamycin, neomycin, paromomycin, ribostamycin, butirosin and gentamicin B. From Klebsiella pneumoniae.
   4848..5006    +  CDS            ble (fragment): BLE_KLEPN - Experimental evidence at protein level: Swiss-Prot protein existence level 1. Binding protein with a strong affinity to the bleomycin family of antibiotics. Binds to CL990; an antimitotic-antibiotic compound. From Klebsiella pneumoniae.
   5001..5122    +  polyA_signal   SV40 poly(A) signal: SV40 polyadenylation signal
   5195..5211    -  protein_bind   lac operator: The lac repressor binds to the lac operator to inhibit transcription in E. coli. This inhibition can be relieved by adding lactose or isopropyl-β-D-thiogalactopyranoside (IPTG). lac repressor encoded by lacI
   5219..5249    -  promoter       lac promoter: promoter for the E. coli lac operon
   5264..5285    -  protein_bind   CAP binding site: CAP binding activates transcription in the presence of cAMP. E. coli catabolite activator protein
   5298..5390    -  CDS            lacI (fragment): lac repressor; lacI; The lac repressor binds to the lac operator to inhibit transcription in E. coli. This inhibition can be relieved by adding lactose or isopropyl-β-D-thiogalactopyranoside (IPTG).
   5573..6161    -  rep_origin     ori: high-copy-number ColE1/pMB1/pBR322/pUC origin of replication
   6332..7192    -  CDS            AmpR: β-lactamase; bla; confers resistance to ampicillin, carbenicillin, and related antibiotics
   7193..7297    -  promoter       AmpR promoter: bla
   7356..7408    -  misc_feature   bom (fragment): basis of mobility region from pBR322
   7563..7942    +  enhancer       CMV enhancer: human cytomegalovirus immediate early enhancer
