[The description below was written by a language model from this plasmid's Addgene catalogue record and pLannotate feature annotations shown in this document.]
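Description:
pcDNA3-sACE2v2.2-sfGFP is a mammalian expression plasmid built on the Invitrogen pcDNA3.1(+) backbone, about 7.9 kb in total. It is propagated in E. coli through a high-copy ColE1/pUC-type origin with ampicillin selection (AmpR under its own bla promoter), and it also carries an f1 phage origin. For selection in mammalian cells, an SV40 enhancer/early promoter drives the neomycin phosphotransferase gene, terminated by an SV40 poly(A) signal, which confers G418 resistance. The annotation also flags several short fragments (an HIV-1 LTR piece, ble, lacI, bom, and lac promoter/operator elements). These appear to be backbone remnants or incidental sequence matches rather than functional parts of the design.

The payload is a roughly 2.6 kb insert cloned between NheI and XhoI, both sites retained. It is transcribed from the CMV immediate-early enhancer/promoter and terminated by the bovine growth hormone poly(A) signal, with a T7 promoter lying just upstream of the coding region. The insert encodes the soluble extracellular protease domain of human ACE2 (residues M1 to D615), which lacks the membrane anchor. This domain carries three substitutions, T27Y, N330Y and A386L, that define high-affinity variant 2.2. A short flexible glycine-serine linker joins its C terminus to superfolder GFP, a rapidly maturing green fluorescent protein.

The plasmid comes from work on engineering ACE2 for stronger binding to the SARS-CoV-2 spike protein. It is used to express the fluorescently tagged soluble receptor variant in mammalian cells. The sfGFP fusion offers a direct fluorescent readout of the protein, for example when assessing its binding to spike.
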