Addgene plasmid #149665: pcDNA3-sACE2v2.2-sfGFP
Purpose: Mammalian expression plasmid for sACE2-sfGFP high affinity variant 2.2
Depositing lab: Erik Procko. Depositing organization: University of Illinois at Urbana-Champaign. Publication: Engineering human ACE2 to optimize binding to the spike protein of SARS coronavirus 2. Chan KK, Dorosky D, Sharma P, Abbasi SA, Dye JM, Kranz DM, Herbert AS, Procko E. Science. 2020 Sep 4;369(6508):1261-1265. doi: 10.1126/science.abc0870. Epub 2020 Aug 4. PubMed 32753553.
Backbone
  Vector backbone: pcDNA3.1(+)
  Backbone manufacturer: Invitrogen
  Backbone size w/o insert (bp): 5332
  Total vector size (bp): 7942
  Vector type: Mammalian Expression
  Selectable markers: Neomycin (select with G418)
Growth in bacteria
  Bacterial resistance: Ampicillin, 100 μg/mL
  Growth temperature: 37°C
  Growth strain: DH5alpha
  Copy number: High Copy
Gene/Insert
  Gene/Insert name: Angiotensin-converting enzyme 2 (alt names: ACE2; peptidyl-dipeptidase A)
  Species: H. sapiens (human)
  Insert size (bp): 2607
  Mutation: Extracellular, soluble protease domain (a.a. M1-D615) with mutations T27Y, N330Y, A386L
  GenBank ID: NM_021804.1
  Entrez Gene: ACE2 (a.k.a. ACEH)
  Promoter: CMV
  Tag / fusion protein: Linker GSGGSGSGG and superfolder GFP (C terminal on insert)
  Cloning method: Restriction Enzyme; 5′ cloning site NheI (not destroyed); 3′ cloning site XhoI (not destroyed)
  Sequencing primers: 5′ CMV-fwd; 3′ BGH-rev
Terms and licenses: Academic/Nonprofit Terms; Industry Terms: Not Available to Industry
Depositor comments: Please visit https://www.biorxiv.org/content/10.1101/2020.03.16.994236v1 for BioRxiv preprint.
How to cite: pcDNA3-sACE2v2.2-sfGFP was a gift from Erik Procko (Addgene plasmid # 149665 ; http://n2t.net/addgene:149665 ; RRID:Addgene_149665)
